>Addgene plasmid #88644 | pDONR223-ZNF574 | addgene full sequence | sequence record 468006 | Addgene NGS Result
CAAATAATGATTTTATTTTGACTGATAGTGACCTGTTCGTTGCAACAAATTGATGAGCAATGCTTTTTTA
TAATGCCAACTTTGTACAAAAAAGTTGGCATGACTGAGGAATCAGAGGAGACAGTCCTGTACATTGAGCA
CCGCTATGTCTGCTCTGAGTGCAACCAGCTGTATGGATCACTGGAAGAGGTGCTTATGCACCAAAACTCC
CACGTGCCCCAGCAGCACTTTGAGCTGGTGGGCGTGGCTGATCCCGGAGTCACTGTGGCCACAGACACAG
CTTCAGGCACGGGCCTCTATCAGACCCTTGTGCAGGAGAGCCAGTACCAGTGCCTGGAGTGTGGTCAACT
GCTGATGTCACCCAGCCAGCTCCTGGAGCACCAGGAGCTGCACCTGAAGATGATGGCACCCCAGGAGGCA
GTGCCAGCTGAGCCATCACCTAAGGCACCACCCCTGAGCTCCAGCACCATCCACTACGAGTGTGTGGATT
GCAAGGCTCTCTTTGCCAGCCAGGAGCTCTGGCTGAACCACCGGCAGACGCACCTCCGGGCCACACCCAC
CAAGGCTCCTGCCCCTGTTGTCCTGGGGTCCCCAGTTGTTCTAGGGCCTCCTGTGGGCCAGGCCCGAGTG
GCTGTGGAGCACTCATACCGAAAGGCAGAAGAGGGTGGGGAAGGGGCGACTGTCCCATCTGCCGCTGCCA
CCACCACTGAGGTAGTGACTGAGGTGGAGCTGCTCCTCTACAAGTGCTCTGAGTGCTCCCAGCTCTTCCA
GCTGCCGGCGGATTTCCTGGAGCACCAGGCCACTCACTTCCCTGCTCCTGTACCCGAGTCTCAGGAGCCT
GCCTTACAGCAGGAGGTGCAGGCCTCGTCACCTGCAGAGGTGCCTGTGTCTCAGCCTGACCCCTTGCCAG
CTTCTGACCACAGTTACGAGCTGCGCAATGGTGAAGCCATTGGGCGGGATCGCCGGGGGCGCAGGGCCCG
GAGGAACAACAGTGGAGAAGCAGGCGGGGCAGCCACACAGGAGCTCTTCTGCTCAGCCTGTGACCAGCTC
TTTCTCTCACCCCACCAGCTACAGCAGCACCTGCGGAGTCACCGGGAGGGCGTCTTTAAGTGCCCCCTGT
GCAGTCGTGTCTTCCCTAGCCCTTCCAGTCTGGACCAGCACCTTGGAGACCATAGCAGCGAGTCACACTT
CCTGTGTGTAGACTGTGGCCTGGCCTTCGGCACAGAGGCCCTCCTCCTGGCCCACCGGCGAGCCCACACC
CCGAATCCTCTGCATTCATGTCCATGTGGGAAGACCTTTGTCAACCTTACCAAGTTCCTTTATCACCGGC
GTACTCATGGGGTAGGGGGTGTCCCTCTGCCCACAACACCAGTCCCACCAGAGGAACCTGTCATTGGTTT
CCCTGAGCCAGCCCCAGCAGAGACTGGAGAGCCAGAGGCCCCTGAGCCCCCTGTGTCTGAGGAGACCTCA
GCAGGGCCCGCTGCCCCAGGCACCTACCGCTGCCTCCTGTGCAGCCGTGAATTTGGAAAGGCCTTGCAGC
TGACCCGGCACCAACGTTTTGTGCATCGGCTGGAGCGGCGCCATAAATGCAGCATTTGTGGCAAGATGTT
CAAGAAGAAGTCTCACGTGCGTAACCACCTGCGCACACACACAGGGGAGCGGCCCTTCCCCTGCCCTGAC
TGCTCCAAGCCCTTCAACTCACCTGCCAACCTGGCCCGCCACCGGCTCACACACACAGGAGAGCGGCCCT
ACCGGTGTGGGGACTGTGGCAAGGCTTTCACGCAAAGCTCCACACTGAGGCAGCACCGCTTGGTGCATGC
CCAGCACTTCCCCTACCGCTGCCAGGAATGTGGGGTGCGTTTTCACCGTCCTTACCGCCTGCTCATGCAC
CGCTACCATCACACAGGTGAATACCCCTACAAGTGTCGCGAGTGCCCCCGCTCCTTCTTGCTGCGTCGGC
TGCTGGAGGTGCACCAGCTCGTGGTCCATGCCGGGCGCCAGCCCCACCGCTGCCCATCCTGTGGGGCTGC
CTTCCCCTCCTCACTGCGGCTCCGGGAGCACCGCTGTGCAGCCGCTGCTGCCCAGGCCCCACGGCGCTTT
GAGTGTGGCACCTGTGGCAAGAAAGTGGGCTCAGCTGCTCGACTGCAGGCACACGAGGCGGCCCATGCAG
CTGCTGGGCCTGGAGAGGTCCTGGCTAAGGAGCCCCCTGCCCCTCGAGCCCCACGGGCCACTCGTGCACC
AGTTGCCTCTCCAGCAGCCCTTGGAAGCACTGCTACAGCATCCCCTGCGGCCCCTGCCCGCCGCCGGGGT
CTAGAGTGCAGCGAGTGCAAGAAGCTGTTCAGCACAGAGACGTCACTGCAGGTGCACCGGCGCATCCACA
CAGGTGAGCGGCCATACCCATGTCCAGACTGTGGCAAAGCGTTCCGTCAGAGTACCCACCTGAAAGACCA
CCGGCGCCTGCACACAGGTGAGCGGCCCTTTGCCTGTGAAGTGTGTGGCAAGGCCTTTGCCATCTCCATG
CGCCTGGCAGAACATCGCCGCATCCACACAGGCGAACGACCCTACTCCTGCCCTGACTGTGGCAAGAGCT
ACCGCTCCTTCTCCAACCTCTGGAAGCACCGCAAGACCCATCAGCAGCAGCATCAGGCAGCTGTGCGGCA
GCAGCTGGCAGAGGCGGAGGCTGCCGTTGGCCTGGCCGTCATGGAGACTGCTGTGGAGGCGCTACCCCTG
GTGGAAGCCATTGAGATCTACCCTCTGGCCGAGGCTGAGGGGGTCCAGATCAGTGGCTGCCCAACTTTCT
TGTACAAAGTTGGCATTATAAGAAAGCATTGCTTATCAATTTGTTGCAACGAACAGGTCACTATCAGTCA
AAATAAAATCATTATTTGCCATCCAGCTGATATCCCCTATAGTGAGTCGTATTACATGGTCATAGCTGTT
TCCTGGCAGCTCTGGCCCGTGTCTCAAAATCTCTGATGTTACATTGCACAAGATAAAAATATATCATCAT
GCCTCCTCTAGACCAGCCAGGACAGAAATGCCTCGACTTCGCTGCTACCCAAGGTTGCCGGGTGACGCAC
ACCGTGGAAACGGATGAAGGCACGAACCCAGTGGACATAAGCCTGTTCGGTTCGTAAGCTGTAATGCAAG
TAGCGTATGCGCTCACGCAACTGGTCCAGAACCTTGACCGAACGCAGCGGTGGTAACGGCGCAGTGGCGG
TTTTCATGGCTTGTTATGACTGTTTTTTTGGGGTACAGTCTATGCCTCGGGCATCCAAGCAGCAAGCGCG
TTACGCCGTGGGTCGATGTTTGATGTTATGGAGCAGCAACGATGTTACGCAGCAGGGCAGTCGCCCTAAA
ACAAAGTTAAACATTATGAGGGAAGCGGTGATCGCCGAAGTATCGACTCAACTATCAGAGGTAGTTGGCG
TCATCGAGCGCCATCTCGAACCGACGTTGCTGGCCGTACATTTGTACGGCTCCGCAGTGGATGGCGGCCT
GAAGCCACACAGTGATATTGATTTGCTGGTTACGGTGACCGTAAGGCTTGATGAAACAACGCGGCGAGCT
TTGATCAACGACCTTTTGGAAACTTCGGCTTCCCCTGGAGAGAGCGAGATTCTCCGCGCTGTAGAAGTCA
CCATTGTTGTGCACGACGACATCATTCCGTGGCGTTATCCAGCTAAGCGCGAACTGCAATTTGGAGAATG
GCAGCGCAATGACATTCTTGCAGGTATCTTCGAGCCAGCCACGATCGACATTGATCTGGCTATCTTGCTG
ACAAAAGCAAGAGAACATAGCGTTGCCTTGGTAGGTCCAGCGGCGGAGGAACTCTTTGATCCGGTTCCTG
AACAGGATCTATTTGAGGCGCTAAATGAAACCTTAACGCTATGGAACTCGCCGCCCGACTGGGCTGGCGA
TGAGCGAAATGTAGTGCTTACGTTGTCCCGCATTTGGTACAGCGCAGTAACCGGCAAAATCGCGCCGAAG
GATGTCGCTGCCGACTGGGCAATGGAGCGCCTGCCGGCCCAGTATCAGCCCGTCATACTTGAAGCTAGAC
AGGCTTATCTTGGACAAGAAGAAGATCGCTTGGCCTCGCGCGCAGATCAGTTGGAAGAATTTGTCCACTA
CGTGAAAGGCGAGATCACCAAGGTAGTCGGCAAATAACCCTCGAGCCACCCATGACCAAAATCCCTTAAC
GTGAGTTACGCGTCGTTCCACTGAGCGTCAGACCCCGTAGAAAAGATCAAAGGATCTTCTTGAGATCCTT
TTTTTCTGCGCGTAATCTGCTGCTTGCAAACAAAAAAACCACCGCTACCAGCGGTGGTTTGTTTGCCGGA
TCAAGAGCTACCAACTCTTTTTCCGAAGGTAACTGGCTTCAGCAGAGCGCAGATACCAAATACTGTTCTT
CTAGTGTAGCCGTAGTTAGGCCACCACTTCAAGAACTCTGTAGCACCGCCTACATACCTCGCTCTGCTAA
TCCTGTTACCAGTGGCTGCTGCCAGTGGCGATAAGTCGTGTCTTACCGGGTTGGACTCAAGACGATAGTT
ACCGGATAAGGCGCAGCGGTCGGGCTGAACGGGGGGTTCGTGCACACAGCCCAGCTTGGAGCGAACGACC
TACACCGAACTGAGATACCTACAGCGTGAGCTATGAGAAAGCGCCACGCTTCCCGAAGGGAGAAAGGCGG
ACAGGTATCCGGTAAGCGGCAGGGTCGGAACAGGAGAGCGCACGAGGGAGCTTCCAGGGGGAAACGCCTG
GTATCTTTATAGTCCTGTCGGGTTTCGCCACCTCTGACTTGAGCGTCGATTTTTGTGATGCTCGTCAGGG
GGGCGGAGCCTATGGAAAAACGCCAGCAACGCGGCCTTTTTACGGTTCCTGGCCTTTTGCTGGCCTTTTG
CTCACATGTTCTTTCCTGCGTTATCCCCTGATTCTGTGGATAACCGTATTACCGCCTTTGAGTGAGCTGA
TACCGCTCGCCGCAGCCGAACGACCGAGCGCAGCGAGTCAGTGAGCGAGGAAGCGGAAGAGCGCCCAATA
CGCAAACCGCCTCTCCCCGCGCGTTGGCCGATTCATTAATGCAGCTGGCACGACAGGTTTCCCGACTGGA
AAGCGGGCAGTGAGCGCAACGCAATTAATACGCGTACCGCTAGCCAGGAAGAGTTTGTAGAAACGCAAAA
AGGCCATCCGTCAGGATGGCCTTCTGCTTAGTTTGATGCCTGGCAGTTTATGGCGGGCGTCCTGCCCGCC
ACCCTCCGGGCCGTTGCTTCACAACGTTCAAATCCGCTCCCGGCGGATTTGTCCTACTCAGGAGAGCGTT
CACCGACAAACAACAGATAAAACGAAAGGCCCAGTCTTCCGACTGAGCCTTTCGTTTTATTTGATGCCTG
GCAGTTCCCTACTCTCGCGTTAACGCTAGCATGGATGTTTTCCCAGTCACGACGTTGTAAAACGACGGCC
AGTCTTAAGCTCGGGCCC
Features (pLannotate 1.2.2; 12 found; start..end, strand, type, name):
      2..97      +  protein_bind   attL3: mutant version of attL; recombination site for the Gateway® LR reaction LR Clonase™
    100..2787    +  CDS            ZNF574: ZN574_HUMAN - Experimental evidence at protein level: Swiss-Prot protein existence level 1. May be involved in transcriptional regulation. From Homo sapiens (Human).
   2790..2888    -  protein_bind   attL2: mutant version of attL; recombination site for the Gateway® LR reaction LR Clonase™
   2906..2924    -  promoter       T7 promoter: promoter for bacteriophage T7 RNA polymerase
   3114..3137    +  promoter       Pc promoter (fragment): intI1 (promoter lies within the coding sequence); class 1 integron promoter
   3313..3369    +  CDS            GmR (fragment): gentamycin acetyltransferase; aacC1; confers resistance to gentamycin
   3376..4167    +  CDS            SmR: aminoglycoside adenylyltransferase (Murphy, 1985); aadA; confers resistance to spectinomycin and streptomycin
   4260..4848    +  rep_origin     ori: high-copy-number ColE1/pMB1/pBR322/pUC origin of replication
   5031..5123    +  CDS            lacI (fragment): lac repressor; lacI; The lac repressor binds to the lac operator to inhibit transcription in E. coli. This inhibition can be relieved by adding lactose or isopropyl-β-D-thiogalactopyranoside (IPTG).
   5178..5205    -  terminator     rrnB T2 terminator: transcription terminator T2 from the E. coli rrnB gene
   5337..5380    +  terminator     rrnB T1 terminator: Escherichia coli rrnB; transcription terminator T1 from the E. coli rrnB gene
   5427..5463    -  CDS            lacZα (fragment): LacZα fragment of β-galactosidase; lacZ fragment
