[The description below was written by a language model from this plasmid's Addgene catalogue record and pLannotate feature annotations shown in this document.]
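Description:
pDONR223-ZNF574 is a Gateway entry-type clone built in the Invitrogen pDONR223 donor backbone, carrying the open reading frame of the human zinc-finger protein ZNF574. It is a bacterial cloning plasmid only: it replicates in E. coli from a high-copy ColE1/pUC-type origin and is selected with spectinomycin through the aadA aminoglycoside adenylyltransferase gene (SmR), which appears to be driven by a fragment of the class 1 integron Pc promoter lying upstream. The sequenced record is about 5.5 kb. Short annotated fragments of GmR, lacI and lacZα are non-functional backbone remnants, and rrnB T1 and T2 terminators sit upstream of the cloning site, where they typically insulate the insert from read-through transcription.

The roughly 2.7 kb ZNF574 coding sequence is flanked by two attL recombination sites, one annotated as attL2 and the other called attL3 by the automated annotation (a standard pDONR223 entry clone would be expected to carry attL1 there, so this label may be a tool mismatch). These sites allow the ORF to be moved by an LR Clonase reaction into any compatible Gateway destination vector. The last nucleotide of the stop codon has been removed, so the ORF can read through into C-terminal tags or fusion partners supplied by the destination vector. No eukaryotic promoter is present; the only promoter near the insert is a T7 promoter beyond the attL2 site, oriented toward the 3′ end of the ORF, so it would give antisense transcription. The clone belongs to the ORFeome subset of the Human TFome Collection, a library of human transcription factor ORFs assembled for cell fate engineering, and serves as the source plasmid for building ZNF574 expression constructs.
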