Addgene plasmid #88644: pDONR223-ZNF574
Purpose: Donor Vector containing ZNF574 transcription factor, part of the Human TFome Collection
Depositing lab: Marc Vidal. Depositing organization: Dana-Farber Cancer Institute. Publication: A comprehensive library of human transcription factors for cell fate engineering. Ng AHM, Khoshakhlagh P, Rojo Arias JE, Pasquini G, Wang K, Swiersy A, Shipman SL, Appleton E, Kiaee K, Kohman RE, Vernet A, Dysart M, Leeper K, Saylor W, Huang JY, Graveline A, Taipale J, Hill DE, Vidal M, Melero-Martin JM, Busskamp V, Church GM. Nat Biotechnol. 2021 Apr;39(4):510-519. doi: 10.1038/s41587-020-0742-6. Epub 2020 Nov 30. PubMed 33257861.
Backbone
  Vector backbone: pDONR223
  Backbone manufacturer: Invitrogen
  Backbone size w/o insert (bp): 3000
  Vector type: Gateway Donor Vector
Growth in bacteria
  Bacterial resistance: Spectinomycin, 50 μg/mL
  Growth temperature: 37°C
  Growth strain: DH5alpha
  Copy number: High Copy
Gene/Insert
  Gene/Insert name: ZNF574
  Species: H. sapiens (human)
  Insert size (bp): 2691
  Mutation: Last nucleotide of stop codon removed to allow for Gateway C-terminal fusions
  Entrez Gene: ZNF574 (a.k.a. FP972, FLJ22059)
  Cloning method: Gateway Cloning
  Sequencing primers: 5′ M13F(-21); 3′ M13R
Terms and licenses: Academic/Nonprofit Terms; Industry Terms: Not Available to Industry
Depositor comments: Represents the ORFeome subset of the TFome
How to cite: pDONR223-ZNF574 was a gift from Marc Vidal (Addgene plasmid # 88644 ; http://n2t.net/addgene:88644 ; RRID:Addgene_88644)
