>Addgene plasmid #88644 | pDONR223-ZNF574 | depositor partial sequence | sequence record 172248 | insert
ATGACTGAGGAATCAGAGGAGACAGTCCTGTACATTGAGCACCGCTATGTCTGCTCTGAGTGCAACCAGC
TGTATGGATCACTGGAAGAGGTGCTTATGCACCAAAACTCCCACGTGCCCCAGCAGCACTTTGAGCTGGT
GGGCGTGGCTGATCCCGGAGTCACTGTGGCCACAGACACAGCTTCAGGCACGGGCCTCTATCAGACCCTT
GTGCAGGAGAGCCAGTACCAGTGCCTGGAGTGTGGTCAACTGCTGATGTCACCCAGCCAGCTCCTGGAGC
ACCAGGAGCTGCACCTGAAGATGATGGCACCCCAGGAGGCAGTGCCAGCTGAGCCATCACCTAAGGCACC
ACCCCTGAGCTCCAGCACCATCCACTACGAGTGTGTGGATTGCAAGGCTCTCTTTGCCAGCCAGGAGCTC
TGGCTGAACCACCGGCAGACGCACCTCCGGGCCACACCCACCAAGGCTCCTGCCCCTGTTGTCCTGGGGT
CCCCAGTTGTTCTAGGGCCTCCTGTGGGCCAGGCCCGAGTGGCTGTGGAGCACTCATACCGAAAGGCAGA
AGAGGGTGGGGAAGGGGCGACTGTCCCATCTGCCGCTGCCACCACCACTGAGGTAGTGACTGAGGTGGAG
CTGCTCCTCTACAAGTGCTCTGAGTGCTCCCAGCTCTTCCAGCTGCCGGCGGATTTCCTGGAGCACCAGG
CCACTCACTTCCCTGCTCCTGTACCCGAGTCTCAGGAGCCTGCCTTACAGCAGGAGGTGCAGGCCTCGTC
ACCTGCAGAGGTGCCTGTGTCTCAGCCTGACCCCTTGCCAGCTTCTGACCACAGTTACGAGCTGCGCAAT
GGTGAAGCCATTGGGCGGGATCGCCGGGGGCGCAGGGCCCGGAGGAACAACAGTGGAGAAGCAGGCGGGG
CAGCCACACAGGAGCTCTTCTGCTCAGCCTGTGACCAGCTCTTTCTCTCACCCCACCAGCTACAGCAGCA
CCTGCGGAGTCACCGGGAGGGCGTCTTTAAGTGCCCCCTGTGCAGTCGTGTCTTCCCTAGCCCTTCCAGT
CTGGACCAGCACCTTGGAGACCATAGCAGCGAGTCACACTTCCTGTGTGTAGACTGTGGCCTGGCCTTCG
GCACAGAGGCCCTCCTCCTGGCCCACCGGCGAGCCCACACCCCGAATCCTCTGCATTCATGTCCATGTGG
GAAGACCTTTGTCAACCTTACCAAGTTCCTTTATCACCGGCGTACTCATGGGGTAGGGGGTGTCCCTCTG
CCCACAACACCAGTCCCACCAGAGGAACCTGTCATTGGTTTCCCTGAGCCAGCCCCAGCAGAGACTGGAG
AGCCAGAGGCCCCTGAGCCCCCTGTGTCTGAGGAGACCTCAGCAGGGCCCGCTGCCCCAGGCACCTACCG
CTGCCTCCTGTGCAGCCGTGAATTTGGAAAGGCCTTGCAGCTGACCCGGCACCAACGTTTTGTGCATCGG
CTGGAGCGGCGCCATAAATGCAGCATTTGTGGCAAGATGTTCAAGAAGAAGTCTCACGTGCGTAACCACC
TGCGCACACACACAGGGGAGCGGCCCTTCCCCTGCCCTGACTGCTCCAAGCCCTTCAACTCACCTGCCAA
CCTGGCCCGCCACCGGCTCACACACACAGGAGAGCGGCCCTACCGGTGTGGGGACTGTGGCAAGGCTTTC
ACGCAAAGCTCCACACTGAGGCAGCACCGCTTGGTGCATGCCCAGCACTTCCCCTACCGCTGCCAGGAAT
GTGGGGTGCGTTTTCACCGTCCTTACCGCCTGCTCATGCACCGCTACCATCACACAGGTGAATACCCCTA
CAAGTGTCGCGAGTGCCCCCGCTCCTTCTTGCTGCGTCGGCTGCTGGAGGTGCACCAGCTCGTGGTCCAT
GCCGGGCGCCAGCCCCACCGCTGCCCATCCTGTGGGGCTGCCTTCCCCTCCTCACTGCGGCTCCGGGAGC
ACCGCTGTGCAGCCGCTGCTGCCCAGGCCCCACGGCGCTTTGAGTGTGGCACCTGTGGCAAGAAAGTGGG
CTCAGCTGCTCGACTGCAGGCACACGAGGCGGCCCATGCAGCTGCTGGGCCTGGAGAGGTCCTGGCTAAG
GAGCCCCCTGCCCCTCGAGCCCCACGGGCCACTCGTGCACCAGTTGCCTCTCCAGCAGCCCTTGGAAGCA
CTGCTACAGCATCCCCTGCGGCCCCTGCCCGCCGCCGGGGTCTAGAGTGCAGCGAGTGCAAGAAGCTGTT
CAGCACAGAGACGTCACTGCAGGTGCACCGGCGCATCCACACAGGTGAGCGGCCATACCCATGTCCAGAC
TGTGGCAAAGCGTTCCGTCAGAGTACCCACCTGAAAGACCACCGGCGCCTGCACACAGGTGAGCGGCCCT
TTGCCTGTGAAGTGTGTGGCAAGGCCTTTGCCATCTCCATGCGCCTGGCAGAACATCGCCGCATCCACAC
AGGCGAACGACCCTACTCCTGCCCTGACTGTGGCAAGAGCTACCGCTCCTTCTCCAACCTCTGGAAGCAC
CGCAAGACCCATCAGCAGCAGCATCAGGCAGCTGTGCGGCAGCAGCTGGCAGAGGCGGAGGCTGCCGTTG
GCCTGGCCGTCATGGAGACTGCTGTGGAGGCGCTACCCCTGGTGGAAGCCATTGAGATCTACCCTCTGGC
CGAGGCTGAGGGGGTCCAGATCAGTGGCTGA
